Addgene plasmid #242230: pAAV-SYN1>Fas-EGFP:P2A:mNaChBac.
Purpose: Express Fas-EGFP and mNaChBac in neurons
Depositing lab: Qingchun Tong. Depositing organization: University of Texas Health Science Center at Houston. Publication: An alternative neural basis underlying leptin resistance. Li H, Su C, Xu Y, Ludwig MQ, Davis J, Tong Q. Cell Rep. 2025 Jun 19;44(7):115863. doi: 10.1016/j.celrep.2025.115863. PubMed 40540394.
Backbone
  Vector backbone: PAAV-Syn
  Vector type: Mammalian Expression, AAV
Growth in bacteria
  Bacterial resistance: Ampicillin, 100 μg/mL
  Growth temperature: 37°C
  Growth strain: NEB Stable
  Copy number: High Copy
Gene/Insert 1
  Gene/Insert name: Fas
  Insert size (bp): 34
  Promoter: SYN
  Cloning method: Gene Synthesis
  Sequencing primers: 5′ gagtgcaagtgggttttaggacc
Gene/Insert 2
  Gene/Insert name: EGFP
  Species: Synthetic
  Insert size (bp): 716
Gene/Insert 3
  Gene/Insert name: P2A
  Species: Synthetic
  Insert size (bp): 66
Gene/Insert 4
  Gene/Insert name: mNachBac
  Species: Synthetic
  Insert size (bp): 822
Terms and licenses: Academic/Nonprofit Terms; Industry Terms: Not Available to Industry
How to cite: pAAV-SYN1>Fas-EGFP:P2A:mNaChBac. was a gift from Qingchun Tong (Addgene plasmid # 242230 ; http://n2t.net/addgene:242230 ; RRID:Addgene_242230)
