[The description below was written by a language model from this plasmid's Addgene catalogue record and pLannotate feature annotations shown in this document.]
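Description:
pAAV-SYN1>Fas-EGFP:P2A:mNaChBac is an adeno-associated virus transfer plasmid (about 6.2 kb, built on a pAAV-Syn backbone) for neuron-restricted co-expression of a tagged green fluorescent protein and the bacterial sodium channel variant mNaChBac. It is propagated in E. coli as a high-copy plasmid through a ColE1/pUC-type origin with ampicillin selection from the bla gene, and it also carries an f1 phage origin. The record lists a recombination-tolerant growth strain, which is common for ITR-containing plasmids. The expression cassette lies between AAV2 inverted terminal repeats, the elements needed to package the intervening DNA into recombinant AAV particles. The downstream ITR is annotated in full, whereas the upstream one was detected only as short fragments.

Within the ITRs, the human synapsin I promoter drives a single open reading frame. According to the catalogue fields, it begins with a short synthetic "Fas" element (34 bp, whose function the record does not explain) fused to EGFP, followed by a P2A self-cleaving peptide and the 822 bp mNaChBac coding sequence. P2A-mediated ribosomal skipping should yield the fluorescent marker and the channel as separate proteins from one transcript, so green fluorescence reports which cells express the channel. The automated feature table recognises only EGFP in this region. The Fas, P2A and mNaChBac segments are unannotated but fit the gap between EGFP and the downstream elements. A WPRE enhances transcript stability and expression, and a human growth hormone polyadenylation signal terminates the message. NaChBac-type channels are generally used to raise neuronal excitability. The stated purpose is simply expression of Fas-EGFP and mNaChBac in neurons, and the associated study concerns neural mechanisms of leptin resistance.
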