Features (pLannotate 1.2.2; 16 found; start..end, strand, type, name):
     12..39      +  repeat_region  AAV2 ITR (fragment): inverted terminal repeat of adeno-associated virus serotype 2 inverted
     68..95      +  repeat_region  AAV2 ITR (fragment): inverted terminal repeat of adeno-associated virus serotype 2 inverted
    166..613     +  promoter       hSyn promoter: human synapsin I promoter; confers neuron-specific expression (Kügler et al., 2003)
    620..637     +  misc_feature   MCS (fragment): pUC18/19 multiple cloning site
    692..1408    +  CDS            EGFP: EGFP is a basic (constitutively fluorescent) green fluorescent protein published in 1996, derived from Aequorea victoria. It is reported to be a rapidly-maturing weak dimer with moderate acid sensitivity.
   2352..2376    +  misc_feature   MCS (fragment): pBluescript multiple cloning site
   2376..2964    +  misc_feature   WPRE: woodchuck hepatitis virus posttranscriptional regulatory element
   2996..3472    +  polyA_signal   hGH poly(A) signal: human growth hormone polyadenylation signal
   3512..3652    +  repeat_region  AAV2 ITR: inverted terminal repeat of adeno-associated virus serotype 2 inverted
   3657..3708    -  misc_feature   bom (fragment): basis of mobility region from pBR322
   3727..4182    +  rep_origin     f1 ori (sequence partly withheld): f1 bacteriophage origin of replication; arrow indicates direction of (+) strand synthesis
   4183..4232    -  misc_feature   bom (fragment): basis of mobility region from pBR322
   4334..4369    -  CDS            rop (fragment): Rop protein, which maintains plasmids at low copy number; rop
   4464..4568    +  promoter       AmpR promoter: bla
   4569..5429    +  CDS            AmpR: β-lactamase; bla; confers resistance to ampicillin, carbenicillin, and related antibiotics
   5600..6188    +  rep_origin     ori: high-copy-number ColE1/pMB1/pBR322/pUC origin of replication
>Addgene plasmid #242230 | pAAV-SYN1>Fas-EGFP:P2A:mNaChBac. | addgene full sequence | sequence record 487697 | Addgene NGS Result
CCTGCAGGCAGCTGCGCGCTCGCTCGCTCACTGAGGCCGCCCGGGCGTCGGGCGACCTTTGGTCGCCCGG
CCTCAGTGAGCGAGCGAGCGCGCAGAGAGGGAGTGGCCAACTCCATCACTAGGGGTTCCTGCGGCCGCAC
GCGTCTGCAGAGGGCCCTGCGTATGAGTGCAAGTGGGTTTTAGGACCAGGATGAGGCGGGGTGGGGGTGC
CTACCTGACGACCGACCCCGACCCACTGGACAAGCACCCAACCCCCATTCCCCAAATTGCGCATCCCCTA
TCAGAGAGGGGGAGGGGAAACAGGATGCGGCGAGGCGCGTGCGCACTGCCAGCTTCAGCACCGCGGACAG
TGCCTTCGCCCCCGCCTGGCGGCGCGCGCCACCGCCGCCTCAGCACTGAAGGCGCGCTGACGTCACTCGC
CGGTCCCCCGCAAACTCCCCTTCCCGGCCACCTTGGTCGCGTCCGCGCCGCCGCCGGCCCAGCCGGACCG
CACCACGCGAGGCGCGAGATAGGGGGGCACGGGCGCGACCATCTGCGCTGCGGCGCCGGCGACTCAGCGC
TGCCTCAGTCTGCGGTGGGCAGCGGAGGAGTCGTGTCGTGCCTGAGAGCGCAGGGTACCGGATCCTCTAG
AGTCGACTCCGGAACAACTTCGTATATACCTTTCTATACGAAGTTGTGGCGCGCCGCCACCATGGTGAGC
AAGGGCGAGGAGCTGTTCACCGGGGTGGTGCCCATCCTGGTCGAGCTGGACGGCGACGTAAACGGCCACA
AGTTCAGCGTGTCCGGCGAGGGCGAGGGCGATGCCACCTACGGCAAGCTGACCCTGAAGTTCATCTGCAC
CACCGGCAAGCTGCCCGTGCCCTGGCCCACCCTCGTGACCACCCTGACCTACGGCGTGCAGTGCTTCAGC
CGCTACCCCGACCACATGAAGCAGCACGACTTCTTCAAGTCCGCCATGCCCGAAGGCTACGTCCAGGAGC
GCACCATCTTCTTCAAGGACGACGGCAACTACAAGACCCGCGCCGAGGTGAAGTTCGAGGGCGACACCCT
GGTGAACCGCATCGAGCTGAAGGGCATCGACTTCAAGGAGGACGGCAACATCCTGGGGCACAAGCTGGAG
TACAACTACAACAGCCACAACGTCTATATCATGGCCGACAAGCAGAAGAACGGCATCAAGGTGAACTTCA
AGATCCGCCACAACATCGAGGACGGCAGCGTGCAGCTCGCCGACCACTACCAGCAGAACACCCCCATCGG
CGACGGCCCCGTGCTGCTGCCCGACAACCACTACCTGAGCACCCAGTCCGCCCTGAGCAAAGACCCCAAC
GAGAAGCGCGATCACATGGTCCTGCTGGAGTTCGTGACCGCCGCCGGGATCACTCTCGGCATGGACGAGC
TGTACAAGCTCGAGGGAAGCGGAGCCACTAACTTCTCCCTGTTGAAACAAGCAGGGGATGTCGAAGAGAA
TCCCGGGCCATCTAGAATGAAAATGGAAGCACGCCAGAAACAGAACTCATTCACGTCAAAGATGCAGAAA
ATTGTCAACCATAGAGCGTTTACTTTCACCGTCATTGCCCTGATCCTCTTTAATGCACTGATCGTGGGAA
TCGAAACATATCCGAGGATCTACGCGGACCACAAGTGGCTCTTTTATCGGATTGACCTCGTCCTGCTTTG
GATCTTCACCATCGAGATCGCGATGAGGTTTTTGGCGTCGAACCCAAAGTCGGCCTTCTTCCGCAGCTCG
TGGAATTGGTTTGATTTTCTGATTGTCGCGGCTGGGCATATCTTCGCGGGAGCCCAGTTCGTGACAGTAT
TGCGAATCCTTAGAGTGCTGCGGGTACTCAGGGCGATCTCCGTCGTCCCCTCCCTGCGCAGACTCGTAGA
TGCGCTGGTGATGACGATTCCGGCGTTGGGCAATATCTTGATCTTGATGTCCATCTTCTTCTATATCTTT
GCAGTGATCGGGACAATGCTCTTCCAGCACGTATCGCCTGAATACTTTGGGAACCTCCAGCTTTCGTTGC
TGACGCTGTTCCAAGTGGTGACCTTGGAGAGCTGGGCCAGCGGTGTAATGCGGCCCATTTTTGCAGAGGT
GCCCTGGTCATGGCTCTACTTTGTCTCGTTTGTCCTGATTGGTACTTTTATCATTTTCAATCTTTTCATC
GGAGTCATTGTGAACAACGTGGAAAAGGCGGAGCTTACGGACAATGAGGAAGATGGGGAGGCCGACGGAC
TTAAACAGGAGATTTCAGCATTGCGAAAGGATGTAGCCGAACTGAAGAGCTTGCTCAAACAACTTAAGTA
AGCTAGCACAACTTCGTATATACCTTTCTATACGAAGTTGTGAATTCGATATCAAGCTTATCGATAATCA
ACCTCTGGATTACAAAATTTGTGAAAGATTGACTGGTATTCTTAACTATGTTGCTCCTTTTACGCTATGT
GGATACGCTGCTTTAATGCCTTTGTATCATGCTATTGCTTCCCGTATGGCTTTCATTTTCTCCTCCTTGT
ATAAATCCTGGTTGCTGTCTCTTTATGAGGAGTTGTGGCCCGTTGTCAGGCAACGTGGCGTGGTGTGCAC
TGTGTTTGCTGACGCAACCCCCACTGGTTGGGGCATTGCCACCACCTGTCAGCTCCTTTCCGGGACTTTC
GCTTTCCCCCTCCCTATTGCCACGGCGGAACTCATCGCCGCCTGCCTTGCCCGCTGCTGGACAGGGGCTC
GGCTGTTGGGCACTGACAATTCCGTGGTGTTGTCGGGGAAATCATCGTCCTTTCCTTGGCTGCTCGCCTA
TGTTGCCACCTGGATTCTGCGCGGGACGTCCTTCTGCTACGTCCCTTCGGCCCTCAATCCAGCGGACCTT
CCTTCCCGCGGCCTGCTGCCGGCTCTGCGGCCTCTTCCGCGTCTTCGCCTTCGCCCTCAGACGAGTCGGA
TCTCCCTTTGGGCCGCCTCCCCGCATCGATACCGAGCGCTGCTCGAGAGATCTACGGGTGGCATCCCTGT
GACCCCTCCCCAGTGCCTCTCCTGGCCCTGGAAGTTGCCACTCCAGTGCCCACCAGCCTTGTCCTAATAA
AATTAAGTTGCATCATTTTGTCTGACTAGGTGTCCTTCTATAATATTATGGGGTGGAGGGGGGTGGTATG
GAGCAAGGGGCAAGTTGGGAAGACAACCTGTAGGGCCTGCGGGGTCTATTGGGAACCAAGCTGGAGTGCA
GTGGCACAATCTTGGCTCACTGCAATCTCCGCCTCCTGGGTTCAAGCGATTCTCCTGCCTCAGCCTCCCG
AGTTGTTGGGATTCCAGGCATGCATGACCAGGCTCAGCTAATTTTTGTTTTTTTGGTAGAGACGGGGTTT
CACCATATTGGCCAGGCTGGTCTCCAACTCCTAATCTCAGGTGATCTACCCACCTTGGCCTCCCAAATTG
CTGGGATTACAGGCGTGAACCACTGCTCCCTTCCCTGTCCTTCTGATTTTGTAGGTAACCACGTGCGGAC
CGAGCGGCCGCAGGAACCCCTAGTGATGGAGTTGGCCACTCCCTCTCTGCGCGCTCGCTCGCTCACTGAG
GCCGGGCGACCAAAGGTCGCCCGACGCCCGGGCTTTGCCCGGGCGGCCTCAGTGAGCGAGCGAGCGCGCA
GCTGCCTGCAGGGGCGCCTGATGCGGTATTTTCTCCTTACGCATCTGTGCGGTATTTCACACCGCATA
[95 nt withheld, positions 3709-3803]
T
[46 nt withheld, positions 3805-3850]
C
[141 nt withheld, positions 3852-3992]
CCTTTGACGTTGGAGTCCACGTTCTTT
[37 nt withheld, positions 4020-4056]
ACTCTATCTCGGGCTATTCTTTTGATTTATAAGGGATTTTGCCGATTTCGGTCTATTGGTTAAAAAATGA
GCTGATTTAACAAAAATTTAACGCGAATTTTAACAAAATATTAACGTTTACAATTTTATGGTGCACTCTC
AGTACAATCTGCTCTGATGCCGCATAGTTAAGCCAGCCCCGACACCCGCCAACACCCGCTGACGCGCCCT
GACGGGCTTGTCTGCTCCCGGCATCCGCTTACAGACAAGCTGTGACCGTCTCCGGGAGCTGCATGTGTCA
GAGGTTTTCACCGTCATCACCGAAACGCGCGAGACGAAAGGGCCTCGTGATACGCCTATTTTTATAGGTT
AATGTCATGATAATAATGGTTTCTTAGACGTCAGGTGGCACTTTTCGGGGAAATGTGCGCGGAACCCCTA
TTTGTTTATTTTTCTAAATACATTCAAATATGTATCCGCTCATGAGACAATAACCCTGATAAATGCTTCA
ATAATATTGAAAAAGGAAGAGTATGAGTATTCAACATTTCCGTGTCGCCCTTATTCCCTTTTTTGCGGCA
TTTTGCCTTCCTGTTTTTGCTCACCCAGAAACGCTGGTGAAAGTAAAAGATGCTGAAGATCAGTTGGGTG
CACGAGTGGGTTACATCGAACTGGATCTCAACAGCGGTAAGATCCTTGAGAGTTTTCGCCCCGAAGAACG
TTTTCCAATGATGAGCACTTTTAAAGTTCTGCTATGTGGCGCGGTATTATCCCGTATTGACGCCGGGCAA
GAGCAACTCGGTCGCCGCATACACTATTCTCAGAATGACTTGGTTGAGTACTCACCAGTCACAGAAAAGC
ATCTTACGGATGGCATGACAGTAAGAGAATTATGCAGTGCTGCCATAACCATGAGTGATAACACTGCGGC
CAACTTACTTCTGACAACGATCGGAGGACCGAAGGAGCTAACCGCTTTTTTGCACAACATGGGGGATCAT
GTAACTCGCCTTGATCGTTGGGAACCGGAGCTGAATGAAGCCATACCAAACGACGAGCGTGACACCACGA
TGCCTGTAGCAATGGCAACAACGTTGCGCAAACTATTAACTGGCGAACTACTTACTCTAGCTTCCCGGCA
ACAATTAATAGACTGGATGGAGGCGGATAAAGTTGCAGGACCACTTCTGCGCTCGGCCCTTCCGGCTGGC
TGGTTTATTGCTGATAAATCTGGAGCCGGTGAGCGTGGGTCTCGCGGTATCATTGCAGCACTGGGGCCAG
ATGGTAAGCCCTCCCGTATCGTAGTTATCTACACGACGGGGAGTCAGGCAACTATGGATGAACGAAATAG
ACAGATCGCTGAGATAGGTGCCTCACTGATTAAGCATTGGTAACTGTCAGACCAAGTTTACTCATATATA
CTTTAGATTGATTTAAAACTTCATTTTTAATTTAAAAGGATCTAGGTGAAGATCCTTTTTGATAATCTCA
TGACCAAAATCCCTTAACGTGAGTTTTCGTTCCACTGAGCGTCAGACCCCGTAGAAAAGATCAAAGGATC
TTCTTGAGATCCTTTTTTTCTGCGCGTAATCTGCTGCTTGCAAACAAAAAAACCACCGCTACCAGCGGTG
GTTTGTTTGCCGGATCAAGAGCTACCAACTCTTTTTCCGAAGGTAACTGGCTTCAGCAGAGCGCAGATAC
CAAATACTGTTCTTCTAGTGTAGCCGTAGTTAGGCCACCACTTCAAGAACTCTGTAGCACCGCCTACATA
CCTCGCTCTGCTAATCCTGTTACCAGTGGCTGCTGCCAGTGGCGATAAGTCGTGTCTTACCGGGTTGGAC
TCAAGACGATAGTTACCGGATAAGGCGCAGCGGTCGGGCTGAACGGGGGGTTCGTGCACACAGCCCAGCT
TGGAGCGAACGACCTACACCGAACTGAGATACCTACAGCGTGAGCTATGAGAAAGCGCCACGCTTCCCGA
AGGGAGAAAGGCGGACAGGTATCCGGTAAGCGGCAGGGTCGGAACAGGAGAGCGCACGAGGGAGCTTCCA
GGGGGAAACGCCTGGTATCTTTATAGTCCTGTCGGGTTTCGCCACCTCTGACTTGAGCGTCGATTTTTGT
GATGCTCGTCAGGGGGGCGGAGCCTATGGAAAAACGCCAGCAACGCGGCCTTTTTACGGTTCCTGGCCTT
TTGCTGGCCTTTTGCTCACATGT
